Addgene plasmid #132429: pCCL-CellCycle
Purpose: Expressing Fucci cell cycle indicator in mammalian cells
Depositing lab: John M. Greally. Depositing organization: Albert Einstein College of Medicine. Publication: Retargeting of macroH2A following mitosis to cytogenetic-scale heterochromatic domains. Sato H, Wu B, Delahaye F, Singer RH, Greally JM. J Cell Biol. 2019 Jun 3;218(6):1810-1823. doi: 10.1083/jcb.201811109. Epub 2019 May 20. PubMed 31110057.
Backbone
  Vector backbone: pCCL
  Vector type: Mammalian Expression, Lentiviral
Growth in bacteria
  Bacterial resistance: Ampicillin, 100 μg/mL
  Growth temperature: 37°C
  Growth strain: NEB Stable
  Copy number: Unknown
Gene/Insert
  Gene/Insert name: hCdt, hGeminin
  Species: H. sapiens (human)
Terms and licenses: Academic/Nonprofit Terms; Industry Terms: Not Available to Industry
How to cite: pCCL-CellCycle was a gift from John M. Greally (Addgene plasmid # 132429 ; http://n2t.net/addgene:132429 ; RRID:Addgene_132429)
