[The description below was written by a language model from this plasmid's Addgene catalogue record and pLannotate feature annotations shown in this document.]
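Description:
pCCL-CellCycle is a third-generation-style, self-inactivating HIV-1 lentiviral transfer vector on the pCCL backbone, built to express a Fucci-type cell cycle indicator in mammalian cells. In bacteria it is maintained through a high-copy ColE1/pUC origin and selected with ampicillin (AmpR); an f1 origin, an SV40 origin and remnants of a lac/lacZα cloning region with T3 and T7 promoters are also present in the backbone. The viral genome is transcribed from a chimeric 5' end in which the CMV enhancer and promoter replace U3 of the truncated 5' LTR. It carries the Ψ packaging signal with a gag fragment, the RRE for Rev-dependent nuclear export, the cPPT/CTS, and a ΔU3 3' LTR followed by an SV40 polyadenylation signal. The U3 deletion leaves the integrated provirus without LTR promoter activity.

The internal cassette is driven by the human ubiquitin C (UbC) promoter and ends with a WPRE to boost transcript expression. Reading in the direction of transcription, the annotation shows TagBFP followed by a fragment of human CDT1 and a FLAG tag, then mCherry with a FLAG tag and a fragment of human Geminin (GMNN). This matches the Fucci design, in which degron-containing fragments of Cdt1 and Geminin confer reciprocal, cell-cycle-dependent degradation on fused fluorescent proteins. Blue signal should therefore accumulate in G1 and red signal in S/G2/M. The short gap between the two reporter units carries no annotated feature, so how the two proteins are separated or co-expressed from the single promoter is not stated in the record. No mammalian drug selection marker is annotated, so transduced cells would presumably be identified by fluorescence. The vector is suited to live or fixed-cell staging of cell cycle phase after lentiviral transduction.
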