Features (pLannotate 1.2.2; 31 found; start..end, strand, type, name):
    232..595     -  CDS            HIV-1 gag (fragment): gag protein from human immunodeficiency virus 1; gag
    579..704     -  misc_feature   HIV-1 Ψ: packaging signal of human immunodeficiency virus type 1
    751..931     -  LTR            5' LTR (truncated): truncated 5' long terminal repeat (LTR) from HIV-1
    946..1149    -  promoter       CMV promoter: human cytomegalovirus (CMV) immediate early promoter
   1150..1529    -  enhancer       CMV enhancer: human cytomegalovirus immediate early enhancer
   1630..1648    -  promoter       T3 promoter: promoter for bacteriophage T3 RNA polymerase
   1693..1709    -  protein_bind   lac operator: The lac repressor binds to the lac operator to inhibit transcription in E. coli. This inhibition can be relieved by adding lactose or isopropyl-β-D-thiogalactopyranoside (IPTG). lac repressor encoded by lacI
   1717..1747    -  promoter       lac promoter: promoter for the E. coli lac operon
   1762..1783    -  protein_bind   CAP binding site: CAP binding activates transcription in the presence of cAMP. E. coli catabolite activator protein
   1796..1888    -  CDS            lacI (fragment): lac repressor; lacI; The lac repressor binds to the lac operator to inhibit transcription in E. coli. This inhibition can be relieved by adding lactose or isopropyl-β-D-thiogalactopyranoside (IPTG).
   2071..2659    -  rep_origin     ori: high-copy-number ColE1/pMB1/pBR322/pUC origin of replication
   2830..3690    -  CDS            AmpR: β-lactamase; bla; confers resistance to ampicillin, carbenicillin, and related antibiotics
   3691..3795    -  promoter       AmpR promoter: bla
   3848..4276    -  rep_origin     f1 ori (sequence partly withheld): f1 bacteriophage origin of replication; arrow indicates direction of (+) strand synthesis
   4281..4436    -  CDS            lacZα (fragment): LacZα fragment of β-galactosidase; lacZ fragment
   4444..4462    +  promoter       T7 promoter: promoter for bacteriophage T7 RNA polymerase
   4483..4618    -  rep_origin     SV40 ori: SV40 origin of replication
   4658..4779    -  polyA_signal   SV40 poly(A) signal: SV40 polyadenylation signal
   4851..5084    -  LTR            3' LTR (ΔU3): self-inactivating 3' long terminal repeat (LTR) from HIV-1
   5086..5154    -  CDS            nef (fragment): NEF_HV1Z2 - Experimental evidence at protein level: Swiss-Prot protein existence level 1. Extracellular Nef protein targets CD4(+) T-lymphocytes for apoptosis by interacting with CXCR4 surface receptors. From Human immunodeficiency virus type 1 group M subtype D (isolate Z2/CDC-Z34) (HIV-1).
   5171..5759    -  misc_feature   WPRE: woodchuck hepatitis virus posttranscriptional regulatory element
   5791..6120    -  CDS            GMNN (fragment): GEMI_HUMAN - Experimental evidence at protein level: Swiss-Prot protein existence level 1. Inhibits DNA replication by preventing the incorporation of MCM complex into pre-replication complex (pre-RC) (PubMed:9635433, PubMed:14993212, PubMed:20129055, PubMed:24064211). It is degraded during the mitotic phase of the cell cycle (PubMed:9635433, PubMed:14993212, PubMed:24064211). Its destruction at the metaphase- anaphase transition permits replication in the succeeding cell cycle (PubMed:9635433, PubMed:14993212, PubMed:24064211). Inhibits histone acetyltransferase activity of KAT7/HBO1 in a CDT
   6151..6174    -  CDS            FLAG: FLAG® epitope tag, followed by an enterokinase cleavage site
   6181..6888    -  CDS            mCherry: mCherry is a basic (constitutively fluorescent) red fluorescent protein published in 2004, derived from Discosoma sp.. It is reported to be a very rapidly-maturing monomer with low acid sensitivity.
   6955..6978    -  CDS            FLAG: FLAG® epitope tag, followed by an enterokinase cleavage site
   6994..7266    -  CDS            CDT1 (fragment): CDT1_HUMAN - Experimental evidence at protein level: Swiss-Prot protein existence level 1. Required for both DNA replication and mitosis (PubMed:11125146, PubMed:22581055, PubMed:21856198, PubMed:14993212, PubMed:26842564). DNA replication licensing factor, required for pre- replication complex assembly. Cooperates with CDC6 and the origin recognition complex (ORC) during G1 phase of the cell cycle to promote the loading of the mini-chromosome maintenance (MCM) complex onto DNA to generate pre-replication complexes (pre-RC)(PubMed:14672932). Required also for mitosis by promoting stable kineto
   7303..8001    -  CDS            TagBFP: TagBFP is a basic (constitutively fluorescent) blue fluorescent protein published in 2008, derived from Entacmaea quadricolor. It is reported to be a very rapidly-maturing monomer with very low acid sensitivity.
   8034..9245    -  promoter       UbC promoter: human ubiquitin C promoter
   9302..9419    -  misc_feature   cPPT/CTS: central polypurine tract and central termination sequence of HIV-1
   9438..9538    -  CDS            Rev (fragment): human immunodeficiency virus 1 (HIV-1) Rev protein; rev; enhances nuclear export of unspliced and incompletely spliced viral mRNAs
   9915..86      -  misc_feature   RRE (across the origin): The Rev response element (RRE) of HIV-1 allows for Rev-dependent mRNA export from the nucleus to the cytoplasm.
>Addgene plasmid #132429 | pCCL-CellCycle | addgene full sequence | sequence record 430583 | Addgene NGS Result
ATTGTCTGGCCTGTACCGTCAGCGTCATTGACGCTGCGCCCATAGTGCTTCCTGCTGCTCCCAAGAACCC
AAGGAACAAAGCTCCTATTCCCACTGCTCTTTTTTCTCTCTGCACCACTCTTCTCTTTGCCTTGGTGGGT
GCTACTCCTAATGGTTCAATTTTTACTACTTTATATTTATATAATTCACTTCTCCAATTGTCCCTCATAT
CTCCTCCTCCAGGTCTGAAGATCAGCGGCCGCTTGCTGTGCGGTGGTCTTACTTTTGTTTTGCTCTTCCT
CTATCTTGTCTAAAGCTTCCTTGGTGTCTTTTATCTCTATCCTTTGATGCACACAATAGAGGGTTGCTAC
TGTATTATATAATGATCTAAGTTCTTCTGATCCTGTCTGAAGGGATGGTTGTAGCTGTCCCAGTATTTGT
CTACAGCCTTCTGATGTTTCTAACAGGCCAGGATTAACTGCGAATCGTTCTAGCTCCCTGCTTGCCCATA
CTATATGTTTTAATTTATATTTTTTCTTTCCCCCTGGCCTTAACCGAATTTTTTCCCATCGCGATCTAAT
TCTCCCCCGCTTAATACTGACGCTCTCGCACCCATCTCTCTCCTTCTAGCCTCCGCTAGTCAAAATTTTT
GGCGTACTCACCAGTCGCCGCCCCTCGCCTCTTGCCGTGCGCGCTTCAGCAAGCCGAGTCCTGCGTCGAG
AGAGCTCCTCTGGTTTCCCTTTCGCTTTCAAGTCCCTGTTCGGGCGCCACTGCTAGAGATTTTCCACACT
GACTAAAAGGGTCTGAGGGATCTCTAGTTACCAGAGTCACACAACAGACGGGCACACACTACTTGAAGCA
CTCAAGGCAAGCTTTATTGAGGCTTAAGCAGTGGGTTCCCTAGTTAGCCAGAGAGCTCCCAGGCTCAGAT
CTGGTCTAACCAGAGAGACCCCGGTTCACTAAACGAGCTCTGCTTATATAGACCTCCCACCGTACACGCC
TACCGCCCATTTGCGTCAATGGGGCGGAGTTGTTACGACATTTTGGAAAGTCCCGTTGATTTTGGTGCCA
AAACAAACTCCCATTGACGTCAATGGGGTGGAGACTTGGAAATCCCCGTGAGTCAAACCGCTATCCACGC
CCATTGATGTACTGCCAAAACCGCATCACCATGGTAATAGCGATGACTAATACGTAGATGTACTGCCAAG
TAGGAAAGTCCCATAAGGTCATGTACTGGGCATAATGCCAGGCGGGCCATTTACCGTCATTGACGTCAAT
AGGGGGCGTACTTGGCATATGATACACTTGATGTACTGCCAAGTGGGCAGTTTACCGTAAATACTCCACC
CATTGACGTCAATGGAAAGTCCCTATTGGCGTTACTATGGGAACATACGTCATTATTGACGTCAATGGGC
GGGGGTCGTTGGGCGGTCAGCCAGGCGGGCCATTTACCGTAAGTTATGTAACGCGGAACTCCATATATGG
GCTATGAACTAATGACCCCGTAATTGATTACTATTAATAACTAGTCAATAATCAATGTCAACATGGCGGT
AATGTTGGACATGAGCCAATATAAATGTACATATTATGATATGGATACAACGTATGCAATGGCCAAGCTT
GCAGCTCCAGCTTTTGTTCCCTTTAGTGAGGGTTAATTGCGCGCTTGGCGTAATCATGGTCATAGCTGTT
TCCTGTGTGAAATTGTTATCCGCTCACAATTCCACACAACATACGAGCCGGAAGCATAAAGTGTAAAGCC
TGGGGTGCCTAATGAGTGAGCTAACTCACATTAATTGCGTTGCGCTCACTGCCCGCTTTCCAGTCGGGAA
ACCTGTCGTGCCAGCTGCATTAATGAATCGGCCAACGCGCGGGGAGAGGCGGTTTGCGTATTGGGCGCTC
TTCCGCTTCCTCGCTCACTGACTCGCTGCGCTCGGTCGTTCGGCTGCGGCGAGCGGTATCAGCTCACTCA
AAGGCGGTAATACGGTTATCCACAGAATCAGGGGATAACGCAGGAAAGAACATGTGAGCAAAAGGCCAGC
AAAAGGCCAGGAACCGTAAAAAGGCCGCGTTGCTGGCGTTTTTCCATAGGCTCCGCCCCCCTGACGAGCA
TCACAAAAATCGACGCTCAAGTCAGAGGTGGCGAAACCCGACAGGACTATAAAGATACCAGGCGTTTCCC
CCTGGAAGCTCCCTCGTGCGCTCTCCTGTTCCGACCCTGCCGCTTACCGGATACCTGTCCGCCTTTCTCC
CTTCGGGAAGCGTGGCGCTTTCTCATAGCTCACGCTGTAGGTATCTCAGTTCGGTGTAGGTCGTTCGCTC
CAAGCTGGGCTGTGTGCACGAACCCCCCGTTCAGCCCGACCGCTGCGCCTTATCCGGTAACTATCGTCTT
GAGTCCAACCCGGTAAGACACGACTTATCGCCACTGGCAGCAGCCACTGGTAACAGGATTAGCAGAGCGA
GGTATGTAGGCGGTGCTACAGAGTTCTTGAAGTGGTGGCCTAACTACGGCTACACTAGAAGAACAGTATT
TGGTATCTGCGCTCTGCTGAAGCCAGTTACCTTCGGAAAAAGAGTTGGTAGCTCTTGATCCGGCAAACAA
ACCACCGCTGGTAGCGGTGGTTTTTTTGTTTGCAAGCAGCAGATTACGCGCAGAAAAAAAGGATCTCAAG
AAGATCCTTTGATCTTTTCTACGGGGTCTGACGCTCAGTGGAACGAAAACTCACGTTAAGGGATTTTGGT
CATGAGATTATCAAAAAGGATCTTCACCTAGATCCTTTTAAATTAAAAATGAAGTTTTAAATCAATCTAA
AGTATATATGAGTAAACTTGGTCTGACAGTTACCAATGCTTAATCAGTGAGGCACCTATCTCAGCGATCT
GTCTATTTCGTTCATCCATAGTTGCCTGACTCCCCGTCGTGTAGATAACTACGATACGGGAGGGCTTACC
ATCTGGCCCCAGTGCTGCAATGATACCGCGAGACCCACGCTCACCGGCTCCAGATTTATCAGCAATAAAC
CAGCCAGCCGGAAGGGCCGAGCGCAGAAGTGGTCCTGCAACTTTATCCGCCTCCATCCAGTCTATTAATT
GTTGCCGGGAAGCTAGAGTAAGTAGTTCGCCAGTTAATAGTTTGCGCAACGTTGTTGCCATTGCTACAGG
CATCGTGGTGTCACGCTCGTCGTTTGGTATGGCTTCATTCAGCTCCGGTTCCCAACGATCAAGGCGAGTT
ACATGATCCCCCATGTTGTGCAAAAAAGCGGTTAGCTCCTTCGGTCCTCCGATCGTTGTCAGAAGTAAGT
TGGCCGCAGTGTTATCACTCATGGTTATGGCAGCACTGCATAATTCTCTTACTGTCATGCCATCCGTAAG
ATGCTTTTCTGTGACTGGTGAGTACTCAACCAAGTCATTCTGAGAATAGTGTATGCGGCGACCGAGTTGC
TCTTGCCCGGCGTCAATACGGGATAATACCGCGCCACATAGCAGAACTTTAAAAGTGCTCATCATTGGAA
AACGTTCTTCGGGGCGAAAACTCTCAAGGATCTTACCGCTGTTGAGATCCAGTTCGATGTAACCCACTCG
TGCACCCAACTGATCTTCAGCATCTTTTACTTTCACCAGCGTTTCTGGGTGAGCAAAAACAGGAAGGCAA
AATGCCGCAAAAAAGGGAATAAGGGCGACACGGAAATGTTGAATACTCATACTCTTCCTTTTTCAATATT
ATTGAAGCATTTATCAGGGTTATTGTCTCATGAGCGGATACATATTTGAATGTATTTAGAAAAATAAACA
AATAGGGGTTCCGCGCACATTTCCCCGAAAAGTGCCACCTAAATTGTAAGCGTTAATATTTTGTTAAAAT
TCGCGTTAAATTTTTGTTAAATCAGCTCATTTTTTAACCAATAGGCCGAAATCGGCAAAATCCCTTATAA
ATCAAAAGAATAGACCGAGATAGGGT
[37 nt withheld, positions 3947-3983]
AAAGAACGTGGACTCCAACGTCAAAGG
[49 nt withheld, positions 4011-4059]
T
[91 nt withheld, positions 4061-4151]
G
[124 nt withheld, positions 4153-4276]
CCCATTCGCCATTCAGGCTGCGCAACTGTTGGGAAGGGCGATCGGTGCGGGCCTCTTCGCTATTACGCCA
GCTGGCGAAAGGGGGATGTGCTGCAAGGCGATTAAGTTGGGTAACGCCAGGGTTTTCCCAGTCACGACGT
TGTAAAACGACGGCCAGTGAGCGCGCGTAATACGACTCACTATAGGGCGAATTGGGTACGTCCCTAGGCC
TCCAAAAAAGCCTCCTCACTACTTCTGGAATAGCTCAGAGGCCGAGGCGGCCTCGGCCTCTGCATAAATA
AAAAAAATTAGTCAGCCATGGGGCGGAGAATGGGCGGAACTGGGCGGAGTTAGGGGCGGGATGGGCGGAG
TTAGGGGCGGGATAGCTAGAGCCAGACATGATAAGATACATTGATGAGTTTGGACAAACCACAACTAGAA
TGCAGTGAAAAAAATGCTTTATTTGTGAAATTTGTGATGCTATTGCTTTATTTGTAACCATTATAAGCTG
CAATAAACAAGTTCCTCTCACTCTCTGATATTCATTTCTTTGCAAGTTATAAATACTGAATAATAAGATG
ACATGAACTACTACTGCTAGAGATTTTCCACACTGACTAAAAGGGTCTGAGGGATCTCTAGTTACCAGAG
TCACACAACAGACGGGCACACACTACTTGAAGCACTCAAGGCAAGCTTTATTGAGGCTTAAGCAGTGGGT
TCCCTAGTTAGCCAGAGAGCTCCCAGGCTCAGATCTGGTCTAACCAGAGAGACCCAGTACAAGCAAAAAG
CAGATCTTGTCTTCGTTGGGAGTGAATTAGCCCTTCCAGTCCCCCCTTTTCTTTTAAAAAGTGGCTAAGA
TCTACAGCTGCCTTGTAAGTCATTGGTCTTAAAGGTACCGAGCTCGAATTCCAGGCGGGGAGGCGGCCCA
AAGGGAGATCCGACTCGTCTGAGGGCGAAGGCGAAGACGCGGAAGAGGCCGCAGAGCCGGCAGCAGGCCG
CGGGAAGGAAGGTCCGCTGGATTGAGGGCCGAAGGGACGTAGCAGAAGGACGTCCCGCGCAGAATCCAGG
TGGCAACACAGGCGAGCAGCCATGGAAAGGACGTCAGCTTCCCCGACAACACCACGGAATTGTCAGTGCC
CAACAGCCGAGCCCCTGTCCAGCAGCGGGCAAGGCAGGCGGCGATGAGTTCCGCCGTGGCAATAGGGAGG
GGGAAAGCGAAAGTCCCGGAAAGGAGCTGACAGGTGGTGGCAATGCCCCAACCAGTGGGGGTTGCGTCAG
CAAACACAGTGCACACCACGCCACGTTGCCTGACAACGGGCCACAACTCCTCATAAAGAGACAGCAACCA
GGATTTATACAAGGAGGAGAAAATGAAAGCCATACGGGAAGCAATAGCATGATACAAAGGCATTAAAGCA
GCGTATCCACATAGCGTAAAAGGAGCAACATAGTTAAGAATACCAGTCAATCTTTCACAAATTTTGTAAT
CCAGAGGTTGATTGTCGACGTTATCTAGATCCGGTGGATCCTTACAGCGCCTTTCTCCGTTTTTCTGCCA
CTTCCTTCCAATACTGAGAGGATGGATTTTCTTTAATCATAAGATCAAATGACTCCTGGGTGACTCCTCC
AAGATTTTTATTTTCACTAGATTCTGGGACAATAACCCCAGGGCTGGAAGTTGTAGATGTTAAGTGGTCA
TTCCGATGTTTCCTTTTGGACAAGCCTGCGGACAGCTCATTTTCTCTTCCAACAAGAGATCCAGATGCAG
AAGGCTGAATCATCTTCAGAGTTCTTCTTGGGACAGAACTATTCTTTATATTCTCTTTGATTTCTTCTTG
TTTCTGCTTCATACTGGGATTCATCTCGAGCGGCCGCCAGTGTGATGGATATCCCTTGTCATCGTCATCC
TTGTAATCGCCGCCCTTGTACAGCTCGTCCATGCCGCCGGTGGAGTGGCGGCCCTCGGCGCGTTCGTACT
GTTCCACGATGGTGTAGTCCTCGTTGTGGGAGGTGATGTCCAACTTGATGTTGACGTTGTAGGCGCCGGG
CAGCTGCACGGGCTTCTTGGCCTTGTAGGTGGTCTTGACCTCAGCGTCGTAGTGGCCGCCGTCCTTCAGC
TTCAGCCTCTGCTTGATCTCGCCCTTCAGGGCGCCGTCCTCGGGGTACATCCGCTCGGAGGAGGCCTCCC
AGCCCATGGTCTTCTTCTGCATTACGGGGCCGTCGGAGGGGAAGTTGGTGCCGCGCAGCTTCACCTTGTA
GATGAACTCGCCGTCCTGCAGGGAGGAGTCCTGGGTCACGGTCACCACGCCGCCGTCCTCGAAGTTCATC
ACGCGCTCCCACTTGAAGCCCTCGGGGAAGGACAGCTTCAAGTAGTCGGGGATGTCGGCGGGGTGCTTCA
CGTAGGCCTTGGAGCCGTACATGAACTGAGGGGACAGGATGTCCCAGGCGAAGGGCAGGGGGCCACCCTT
GGTCACCTTCAGCTTGGCGGTCTGGGTGCCCTCGTAGGGGCGGCCCTCGCCCTCGCCCTCGATCTCGAAC
TCGTGGCCGTTCACGGAGCCCTCCATGTGCACCTTGAAGCGCATGAACTCCTTGATGATGGCCATGTTAT
CCTCCTCGCCCTTGCTCACCATGGGCCCAGGGCCGGGATTCTCCTCCACGTCACCGCATGTTAGAAGACT
TCCTCTGCCCTCGAATTCCTTGTCATCGTCATCCTTGTAATCTCGGTAACCTGAACCGATGGTGTCCTGG
TCCTGCGCGGATGTCAGGTGGGGCGGCTGACCTGCTGCCGGGGTGGATTTCTTTATCTTCTGGCCCGGAG
AAGGGCAGGCTGGGATGTCTGGGGCCTCGGGGGTACTGGGGCTGGAAACCTCGTCCACCGACAGCCGCAG
TCTCCTGCGGGCCGGTGGCCTGGCCTGGTCGCGTCCGGGGGCGGCGGGCGGGCGGGCGCGCTTGCGGCTG
CCACTGGTAGCGGAGGCCGGGGCGCGGAGTGCGGGCCTGGCGGGGCTGGGCTCGAGCGGCCGCCAGTGTG
ATGGATATGTCGACCCATTAAGCTTGTGCCCCAGTTTGCTAGGGAGGTCGCAGTATCTGGCCACTGCCAC
CTCGTGCTGCTCGACGTAGGTCTCGTTGTTGGCCTCCTTGATTCTTTCCAGTCTGTAGTCCACATAGTAG
ACGCCAGGCATCTTGAGGTTCTTAGCGGGTTTCTTGGATCTATATGTGGTCTTGATGTTTGCGATCAGAT
GGCTCCCGCCCACGAGCTTCAGGGCCATGTCGTTTCTGCCTTCCAGGCCGCCGTCAGCGGGGTACAGCGT
CTCGGTGAAGGCCTCCCAGCCGAGTGTTTTCTTCTGCATCACAGGGCCGTTGGATGTGAAGTTCACCCCT
CTGATCTTGACGTTGTAGATGAGGCAGCCGTCCTGGAGGCTGGTGTCCTGGGTAGCGGTCAGCACGCCCC
CGTCTTCGTATGTGGTGACTCTCTCCCATGTGAAGCCCTCAGGGAAGGACTGCTTGAAGAAGTCGGGGAT
GCCCTGGGTGTGGTTGATGAAGGTCTTGCTGCCGTAGAGGAAGCTAGTAGCCAGGATGTCGAAGGCGAAG
GGGAGAGGGCCGCCCTCGACCACCTTGATTCTCATGGTCTGGGTGCCCTCGTAGGGCTTGCCTTCGCCCT
CGGATGTGCACTTGAAGTGATGGTTGTCCACGGTGCCCTCCATGTACAGCTTCATGTGCATGTTCTCCTT
AATCAGCTCGCTCATACCGGTGGATCTCGACCTGCAGCCCAAGCTTCGTCTAACAAAAAAGCCAAAAACG
GCCAGAATTTAGCGGACAATTTACTAGTCTAACACTGAAAATTACATATTGACCCAAATGATTACATTTC
AAAAGGTGCCTAAAAAACTTCACAAAACACACTCGCCAACCCCGAGCGCATAGTTCAAAACCGGAGCTTC
AGCTACTTAAGAAGATAGGTACATAAAACCGACCAAAGAAACTGACGCCTCACTTATCCCTCCCCTCACC
AGAGGTCCGGCGCCTGTCGATTCAGGAGAGCCTACCCTAGGCCCGAACCCTGCGTCCTGCGACGGAGAAA
AGCCTACCGCACACCTACCGGCAGGTGGCCCCACCCTGCATTATAAGCCAACAGAACGGGTGACGTCACG
ACACGACGAGGGCGCGCGCTCCCAAAGGTACGGGTGCACTGCCCAACGGCACCGCCATAACTGCCGCCCC
CGCAACAGACGACAAACCGAGTTCTCCAGTCAGTGACAAACTTCACGTCAGGGTCCCCAGATGGTGCCCC
AGCCCATCTCACCCGAATAAGAGCTTTCCCGCATTAGCGAAGGCCTCAAGACCTTGGGTTCTTGCCGCCC
ACCATGCCCCCCACCTTGTTTCAACGACCTCACAGCCCGCCTCACAAGCGTCTTCCATTCAAGACTCGGG
AACAGCCGCCATTTTGCTGCGCTCCCCCCAACCCCCAGTTCAGGGCAACCTTGCTCGCGGACCCAGACTA
CAGCCCTTGGCGGTCTCTCCACACGCTTCCGTCCCACCGAGCGGCCCGGCGGCCACGAAAGCCCCGGCCA
GCCCAGCAGCCCGCTACTCACCAAGTGACGATCACAGCGATCCACAAACAAGAACCGCGACCCAAATCCC
GGCTGCGACGGAACTAGCTGTGCCACACCCGGCGCGTCCTTATATAATCATCGGCGTTCACCGCCCCACG
GAGATCCCTCCGCAGAATCGCCGAGAAGGGACTACTTTTCCTCGCCTGTTCCGCTCTCTGGAAAGAAAAC
CAGTGCCCTAGAGTCACCCAAGTCCCGTCCTAAAATGTCCTTCTGCTGATACTGGGGTTCTAAGGCCGAG
TCTTATGAGCAGCGGGCCGCTGTCCTGAGCGTCCGGGCGGAAGGATCAGGACGCTCGCTGCGCCCTTCGT
CTGACGTGGCAGCGCTCGCCGTGAGGAGGGGGGCGCCCGCGGGAGGCGCCAAAACCCGGCGCGGAGGCCA
GATCTGGAGCCGACACGGGTTAATCAAGCTTCTCGAGGCTAGTCTCGTGATCGATAAAATTTTGAATTTT
TGTAATTTGTTTTTGTAATTCTTTAGTTTGTATGTCTGTTGCTATTATGTCTACTATTCTTTCCCCTGCA
CTGTACCCCCCAATCCCCCCTTTTCTTTTAAAAGTTAACCGATACCGTCGAGATCCGTTCACTAATCGAA
TGGATCTGTCTCTGTCTCTCTCTCCACCTTCTTCTTCTATTCCTTCGGGCCTGTCGGGTCCCCTCGGGGT
TGGGAGGTGGGTCTGAAACGATAATGGTGAATATCCCTGCCTAACTCTATTCACTATAGAAAGTACAGCA
AAAACTATTCTTAAACCTACCAAGCCTCCTACTATCATTATGAATAATTTTATATACCACAGCCAATTTG
TTATGTTAAACCAATTCCACAAACTTGCCCATTTATCTAATTCCAATAATTCTTGTTCATTCTTTTCTTG
CTGGTTTTGCGATTCTTCAATTAAGGAGTGTATTAAGCTTGTGTAATTGTTAATTTCTCTGTCCCACTCC
ATCCAGGTCGTGTGATTCCAAATCTGTTCCAGAGATTTATTACTCCAACTAGCATTCCAAGGCACAGCAG
TGGTGCAAATGAGTTTTCCAGAGCAACCCCAAATCCCCAGGAGCTGTTGATCCTTTAGGTATCTTTCCAC
AGCCAGGATTCTTGCCTGGAGCTGCTTGATGCCCCAGACTGTGAGTTGCAACAGATGCTGTTGCGCCTCA
ATAGCCCTCAGCAAATTGTTCTGCTGCTGCACTATACCAGACAATA
